Addgene plasmid #55649: pAAV-hnEF Coff/Fon hChR2(H134R)-EYFP
Purpose: Cre-off/Flp-on ChR2-EYFP under the short Ef1a promoter
Depositing lab: Karl Deisseroth. Depositing organization: Stanford University. Publication: Targeting cells with single vectors using multiple-feature Boolean logic. Fenno LE, Mattis J, Ramakrishnan C, Hyun M, Lee SY, He M, Tucciarone J, Selimbeyoglu A, Berndt A, Grosenick L, Zalocusky KA, Bernstein H, Swanson H, Perry C, Diester I, Boyce FM, Bass CE, Neve R, Huang ZJ, Deisseroth K. Nat Methods. 2014 Jul;11(7):763-72. doi: 10.1038/nmeth.2996. Epub 2014 Jun 8. PubMed 24908100.
Backbone
  Vector backbone: AAV
  Backbone size w/o insert (bp): 4861
  Total vector size (bp): 6971
  Vector type: Mammalian Expression, AAV ; Cre off/Flp on ChR2-EYFP
Growth in bacteria
  Bacterial resistance: Ampicillin, 50 μg/mL
  Growth temperature: 37°C
  Growth strain: Stbl3
  Copy number: Low Copy
Gene/Insert
  Gene/Insert name: ChR2(H134R)-EYFP
  Species: Synthetic
  Insert size (bp): 2110
  Promoter: Short Ef1
  Tag / fusion protein: EYFP (C terminal on insert)
  Cloning method: Restriction Enzyme; 5′ cloning site AscI (not destroyed); 3′ cloning site XbaI (not destroyed)
  Sequencing primers: 5′ GTTTAAAGCTCAGGTCGAGA; 3′ GCAATAGCATGATACAAAGG
Terms and licenses: Academic/Nonprofit Terms; Industry Terms: Not Available to Industry
How to cite: pAAV-hnEF Coff/Fon hChR2(H134R)-EYFP was a gift from Karl Deisseroth (Addgene plasmid # 55649 ; http://n2t.net/addgene:55649 ; RRID:Addgene_55649)
