[The description below was written by a language model from this plasmid's Addgene catalogue record and pLannotate feature annotations shown in this document.]
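Description:
pAAV-hnEF Coff/Fon hChR2(H134R)-EYFP is an adeno-associated virus transfer plasmid of about 7 kb for intersectional ("Boolean") optogenetic targeting in mammalian cells. It is propagated in bacteria through a ColE1/pUC-type origin with ampicillin selection (AmpR with its own promoter) and also carries an M13 phage origin. The catalogue lists it as low copy and grown in a recombination-deficient strain, which is usual for plasmids containing repeat-rich ITRs. Two AAV2 inverted terminal repeats flank the expression cassette and define the segment that is packaged into recombinant AAV particles.

Between the ITRs, a short EF-1α core promoter joined to a truncated HTLV-1 LTR segment (the "hnEF" hybrid promoter) drives the payload, followed by WPRE to enhance transcript expression and a human growth hormone polyadenylation signal. The payload is the blue-light-gated cation channel channelrhodopsin-2 with the H134R mutation, fused at its C terminus to EYFP. The coding sequence is annotated entirely on the reverse strand relative to the promoter and is split into several fragments separated by β-globin intron fragments. Pairs of lox2272 and loxN sites sit within these intron fragments in opposing orientation and flank the middle fragment. This layout fits the stated Cre-off/Flp-on logic: Flp activity is needed to bring the coding sequence into a productive sense configuration, from which the introns are spliced out, whereas Cre recombination at the lox pairs inverts a segment and disrupts the reading frame. No Flp recognition sites were annotated in the feature table, so their positions are not documented here. The construct is used to express ChR2-EYFP for light-driven activation only in cells that contain Flp but lack Cre.
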