Features (pLannotate 1.2.2; 26 found; start..end, strand, type, name):
      1..141     -  repeat_region  AAV2 ITR: inverted terminal repeat of adeno-associated virus serotype 2 inverted
    188..399     +  promoter       EF-1α core promoter: core promoter for human elongation factor EF-1α
    412..680     +  LTR            5' LTR (truncated): truncated 5' long terminal repeat (LTR) from human T-cell leukemia virus (HTLV) type 1
    750..791     -  intron         β-globin intron (fragment): internally truncated intron from human β-globin
    834..1396    -  CDS            EYFP (fragment): enhanced YFP mammalian codon-optimized
   1469..1502    +  protein_bind   lox2272: Cre-mediated recombination occurs in the 8-bp core sequence (GGATACTT). lox2272 sites are compatible with each other, but incompatible with loxP or loxN sites (Lee and Saito, 1988). Cre recombinase
   1503..1552    -  intron         β-globin intron (fragment): internally truncated intron from human β-globin
   1553..1586    +  protein_bind   loxN: Cre-mediated recombination occurs in the 8-bp core sequence (GTATACCT). loxN sites are compatible with each other, but incompatible with loxP or lox2272 sites. Cre recombinase
   1607..1759    -  CDS            (3-F)Tyr-EGFP (fragment): (3-F)Tyr-EGFP is a basic (constitutively fluorescent) green fluorescent protein published in 2004, derived from Aequorea victoria.
   1775..2284    -  CDS            ChR2(H134R) (fragment): H134R mutant of an N-terminal fragment of channelrhodopsin-2 from the alga Chlamydomonas reinhardtii (Nagel et al., 2005) blue light-activated cation channel
   2386..2419    -  protein_bind   lox2272: Cre-mediated recombination occurs in the 8-bp core sequence (GGATACTT). lox2272 sites are compatible with each other, but incompatible with loxP or loxN sites (Lee and Saito, 1988). Cre recombinase
   2420..2469    -  intron         β-globin intron (fragment): internally truncated intron from human β-globin
   2470..2503    -  protein_bind   loxN: Cre-mediated recombination occurs in the 8-bp core sequence (GTATACCT). loxN sites are compatible with each other, but incompatible with loxP or lox2272 sites. Cre recombinase
   2524..2942    -  CDS            ChR2(H134R) (fragment): H134R mutant of an N-terminal fragment of channelrhodopsin-2 from the alga Chlamydomonas reinhardtii (Nagel et al., 2005) blue light-activated cation channel
   2989..3039    -  intron         β-globin intron (fragment): internally truncated intron from human β-globin
   3073..3097    +  misc_feature   MCS (fragment): pBluescript multiple cloning site
   3097..3685    +  misc_feature   WPRE: woodchuck hepatitis virus posttranscriptional regulatory element
   3717..4193    +  polyA_signal   hGH poly(A) signal: human growth hormone polyadenylation signal
   4233..4373    +  repeat_region  AAV2 ITR: inverted terminal repeat of adeno-associated virus serotype 2 inverted
   4378..4429    -  misc_feature   bom (fragment): basis of mobility region from pBR322
   4448..4828    +  rep_origin     M13 ori (sequence partly withheld): M13 bacteriophage origin of replication; arrow indicates direction of (+) strand synthesis
   4904..4953    -  misc_feature   bom (fragment): basis of mobility region from pBR322
   5055..5090    -  CDS            rop (fragment): Rop protein, which maintains plasmids at low copy number; rop
   5185..5289    +  promoter       AmpR promoter: bla
   5290..6150    +  CDS            AmpR: β-lactamase; bla; confers resistance to ampicillin, carbenicillin, and related antibiotics
   6321..6909    +  rep_origin     ori: high-copy-number ColE1/pMB1/pBR322/pUC origin of replication
>Addgene plasmid #55649 | pAAV-hnEF Coff/Fon hChR2(H134R)-EYFP | depositor full sequence | sequence record 86452 | pAAV-hnEF Coff/Fon hChR2(H134R)-EYFP sequence 6970 bps
CCTGCAGGCAGCTGCGCGCTCGCTCGCTCACTGAGGCCGCCCGGGCAAAGCCCGGGCGTCGGGCGACCTT
TGGTCGCCCGGCCTCAGTGAGCGAGCGAGCGCGCAGAGAGGGAGTGGCCAACTCCATCACTAGGGGTTCC
TGCGGCCGCACGCGTAAGGATCTGCGATCGCTCCGGTGCCCGTCAGTGGGCAGAGCGCACATCGCCCACA
GTCCCCGAGAAGTTGGGGGGAGGGGTCGGCAATTGAACGGGTGCCTAGAGAAGGTGGCGCGGGGTAAACT
GGGAAAGTGATGTCGTGTACTGGCTCCGCCTTTTTCCCGAGGGTGGGGGAGAACCGTATATAAGTGCAGT
AGTCGCCGTGAACGTTCTTTTTCGCAACGGGTTTGCCGCCAGAACACAGCTGAAGCTTCGAGGGGCTCGC
ATCTCTCCTTCACGCGCCCGCCGCCCTACCTGAGGCCGCCATCCACGCCGGTTGAGTCGCGTTCTGCCGC
CTCCCGCCTGTGGTGCCTCCTGAACTGCGTCCGCCGTCTAGGTAAGTTTAAAGCTCAGGTCGAGACCGGG
CCTTTGTCCGGCGCTCCCTTGGAGCCTACCTAGACTCAGCCGGCTCTCCACGCTTTGCCTGACCCTGCTT
GCTCAACTCTACGTCTTTGTTTCGTTTTCTGTTCTGCGCCGTTACAGATCCAAGCTGTGACCGGCGCCTA
CGGATCCGAAGTTCCTATTCTTCAAATAGTATAGGAACTTCGCAGAGTAGTAGCTGGATTGTAGCTGCTA
TTAGCAATCTAAAACCTCTTAGAAGTTCCTATTCTTCAAAAGGTATAGGAACTTCGGCGCGCCTTACTTG
TACAGCTCGTCCATGCCGAGAGTGATCCCGGCGGCGGTCACGAACTCCAGCAGGACCATGTGATCGCGCT
TCTCGTTGGGGTCTTTGCTCAGGGCGGACTGGTAGCTCAGGTAGTGGTTGTCGGGCAGCAGCACGGGGCC
GTCGCCGATGGGGGTGTTCTGCTGGTAGTGGTCGGCGAGCTGCACGCTGCCGTCCTCGATGTTGTGGCGG
ATCTTGAAGTTCACCTTGATGCCGTTCTTCTGCTTGTCGGCCATGATATAGACGTTGTGGCTGTTGTAGT
TGTACTCCAGCTTGTGCCCCAGGATGTTGCCGTCCTCCTTGAAGTCGATGCCCTTCAGCTCGATGCGGTT
CACCAGGGTGTCGCCCTCGAACTTCACCTCGGCGCGGGTCTTGTAGTTGCCGTCGTCCTTGAAGAAGATG
GTGCGCTCCTGGACGTAGCCTTCGGGCATGGCGGACTTGAAGAAGTCGTGCTGCTTCATGTGGTCGGGGT
AGCGGGCGAAGCACTGCAGGCCGTAGCCGAAGGTGGTCACGAGGGTGGGCCAGGGCACGGGCAGCTGTGG
GACGACATGACTTAACCAGTTAACCATGTTCTCTGAACATGAGAAGGGCTGGCCACTCTCCAGTCGACAT
AACTTCGTATAGGATACTTTATACGAAGTTATGCAGAATGGTAGCTGGATTGTAGCTGCTATTAGCAATA
TGAAACCTCTTAATAACTTCGTATAGTATACCTTATACGAAGTTATACTAGTCCTCCTGTACTCACCTTG
CCGGTGGTGCAGATGAACTTCAGGGTCAGCTTGCCGTAGGTGGCATCGCCCTCGCCCTCGCCGGACACGC
TGAACTTGTGGCCGTTTACGTCGCCGTCCAGCTCGACCAGGATGGGCACCACCCCGGTGAACAGCTCCTC
GCCCTTGCTCACGGCGGCCGCTGGCACGGCTCCGGCCTCGGCTTCGTCTTCGACGAGAGTCTCGACCTCG
ATCTCCGTTCCGCCGATGTTCAGTTTGGTGGTTTTGCGGATATCTCCGTGAATCAATATGTGCTCGTGGA
TCAGGACGCGCAGGTAGTGTCCCAACAACCCCCAACAATTTTTACTCATCAGATCAATAATCGTGTGACC
TACGGTGGAGCCATAGACGCTCAGGACGCCAAAACCTTCGGGCCCCAAAATGAAGAGAATTGGGAACATA
CCCCAGCTCACGAAAAACAGCCATGCCATGCCGGTCACGACCTGGCGGCACCGACCCTTTGGCACAGTAT
GATAACCCTCGATATATGCTTTGGCGGCGTGAAAAAATGTGTTCGCGCCATAGCACAATCCAAGACAAAA
GAAGATGACTTTAACATAGCCGGTTGCCATGGCGCTGGTAGCCCCCCACACGATAGTCCCGATGTCTGAG
ACAAGGAGTCCCATGGTTCTCCTGCTGTAGTCGTTGCTCAGGCCTAAACACATGAGAAATAGAGTCATAA
GCACATGGGTCACATACAGGAGATATGTATATAACATTAATACAATTTATAAAAAAAAGGGGGGGCACAG
GTACCATAACTTCGTATAAAGTATCCTATACGAAGTTATTTGCCTTAACCCAGAAATTATCACTGTTATT
CTTTAGAATGGTGCAAAGAATAACTTCGTATAAGGTATACTATACGAAGTTATGCTAGCAACCCCGACAC
TTACCGGTGAGGTTGCTCAGGCGGATAAGGATGACAGGACAAGTGAGCAGCCACTCTGCATAGCGCAGCC
ACTGCACCCGGTGTCCTGTGGCAAGGTAGAGCATAGAGGGATTCTTAAACTCAAAAAAGAACTCGAGAAT
CACCTTAACCATTTCAATGGCGCACACATAGATCTCCTCCCAGCCGCATGTAGATTTCCAGGTTTGGTAG
GCATAGAACATCAGCAGCAAAATGCTGAATCCTGCTGCAAGCCACTGCAGGACATTTGACGCGGTCTGAG
CGCCGTTCGTGCCGCGAGATTCAATCCATCCGGCACAGTAACATTGATCCTCAGGGACCAGGACGGACCC
GTTCACCACCACAGGATTAGTAACGAACAAAAGTTCGCGTCCGACGGCAGACAAAGCGCCGCCATAGTCC
ATGGTGGCTCTAGAGAAGTTCCTATACTATTTGAAGAATAGGAACTTCTTGCCTTAACCCAGAAATTATC
ACTGTTATTCTTTAGAATGGTGCAAAGAGAAGTTCCTATACCTTTTGAAGAATAGGAACTTCGAATTCGA
TATCAAGCTTATCGATAATCAACCTCTGGATTACAAAATTTGTGAAAGATTGACTGGTATTCTTAACTAT
GTTGCTCCTTTTACGCTATGTGGATACGCTGCTTTAATGCCTTTGTATCATGCTATTGCTTCCCGTATGG
CTTTCATTTTCTCCTCCTTGTATAAATCCTGGTTGCTGTCTCTTTATGAGGAGTTGTGGCCCGTTGTCAG
GCAACGTGGCGTGGTGTGCACTGTGTTTGCTGACGCAACCCCCACTGGTTGGGGCATTGCCACCACCTGT
CAGCTCCTTTCCGGGACTTTCGCTTTCCCCCTCCCTATTGCCACGGCGGAACTCATCGCCGCCTGCCTTG
CCCGCTGCTGGACAGGGGCTCGGCTGTTGGGCACTGACAATTCCGTGGTGTTGTCGGGGAAATCATCGTC
CTTTCCTTGGCTGCTCGCCTGTGTTGCCACCTGGATTCTGCGCGGGACGTCCTTCTGCTACGTCCCTTCG
GCCCTCAATCCAGCGGACCTTCCTTCCCGCGGCCTGCTGCCGGCTCTGCGGCCTCTTCCGCGTCTTCGCC
TTCGCCCTCAGACGAGTCGGATCTCCCTTTGGGCCGCCTCCCCGCATCGATACCGAGCGCTGCTCGAGAG
ATCTACGGGTGGCATCCCTGTGACCCCTCCCCAGTGCCTCTCCTGGCCCTGGAAGTTGCCACTCCAGTGC
CCACCAGCCTTGTCCTAATAAAATTAAGTTGCATCATTTTGTCTGACTAGGTGTCCTTCTATAATATTAT
GGGGTGGAGGGGGGTGGTATGGAGCAAGGGGCAAGTTGGGAAGACAACCTGTAGGGCCTGCGGGGTCTAT
TGGGAACCAAGCTGGAGTGCAGTGGCACAATCTTGGCTCACTGCAATCTCCGCCTCCTGGGTTCAAGCGA
TTCTCCTGCCTCAGCCTCCCGAGTTGTTGGGATTCCAGGCATGCATGACCAGGCTCAGCTAATTTTTGTT
TTTTTGGTAGAGACGGGGTTTCACCATATTGGCCAGGCTGGTCTCCAACTCCTAATCTCAGGTGATCTAC
CCACCTTGGCCTCCCAAATTGCTGGGATTACAGGCGTGAACCACTGCTCCCTTCCCTGTCCTTCTGATTT
TGTAGGTAACCACGTGCGGACCGAGCGGCCGCAGGAACCCCTAGTGATGGAGTTGGCCACTCCCTCTCTG
CGCGCTCGCTCGCTCACTGAGGCCGGGCGACCAAAGGTCGCCCGACGCCCGGGCTTTGCCCGGGCGGCCT
CAGTGAGCGAGCGAGCGCGCAGCTGCCTGCAGGGGCGCCTGATGCGGTATTTTCTCCTTACGCATCTGTG
CGGTATTTCACACCGCATA
[142 nt withheld, positions 4430-4571]
C
[141 nt withheld, positions 4573-4713]
CCTTTGACGTTGGAGTCCACGTTCTTT
[37 nt withheld, positions 4741-4777]
ACCCTATCTCGGGCTATTCTTTTGATTTATAAGGGATTTTGCCGATTTCGGCCTATTGGTTAAAAAATGA
GCTGATTTAACAAAAATTTAACGCGAATTTTAACAAAATATTAACGTTTACAATTTTATGGTGCACTCTC
AGTACAATCTGCTCTGATGCCGCATAGTTAAGCCAGCCCCGACACCCGCCAACACCCGCTGACGCGCCCT
GACGGGCTTGTCTGCTCCCGGCATCCGCTTACAGACAAGCTGTGACCGTCTCCGGGAGCTGCATGTGTCA
GAGGTTTTCACCGTCATCACCGAAACGCGCGAGACGAAAGGGCCTCGTGATACGCCTATTTTTATAGGTT
AATGTCATGATAATAATGGTTTCTTAGACGTCAGGTGGCACTTTTCGGGGAAATGTGCGCGGAACCCCTA
TTTGTTTATTTTTCTAAATACATTCAAATATGTATCCGCTCATGAGACAATAACCCTGATAAATGCTTCA
ATAATATTGAAAAAGGAAGAGTATGAGTATTCAACATTTCCGTGTCGCCCTTATTCCCTTTTTTGCGGCA
TTTTGCCTTCCTGTTTTTGCTCACCCAGAAACGCTGGTGAAAGTAAAAGATGCTGAAGATCAGTTGGGTG
CACGAGTGGGTTACATCGAACTGGATCTCAACAGCGGTAAGATCCTTGAGAGTTTTCGCCCCGAAGAACG
TTTTCCAATGATGAGCACTTTTAAAGTTCTGCTATGTGGCGCGGTATTATCCCGTATTGACGCCGGGCAA
GAGCAACTCGGTCGCCGCATACACTATTCTCAGAATGACTTGGTTGAGTACTCACCAGTCACAGAAAAGC
ATCTTACGGATGGCATGACAGTAAGAGAATTATGCAGTGCTGCCATAACCATGAGTGATAACACTGCGGC
CAACTTACTTCTGACAACGATCGGAGGACCGAAGGAGCTAACCGCTTTTTTGCACAACATGGGGGATCAT
GTAACTCGCCTTGATCGTTGGGAACCGGAGCTGAATGAAGCCATACCAAACGACGAGCGTGACACCACGA
TGCCTGTAGCAATGGCAACAACGTTGCGCAAACTATTAACTGGCGAACTACTTACTCTAGCTTCCCGGCA
ACAATTAATAGACTGGATGGAGGCGGATAAAGTTGCAGGACCACTTCTGCGCTCGGCCCTTCCGGCTGGC
TGGTTTATTGCTGATAAATCTGGAGCCGGTGAGCGTGGGTCTCGCGGTATCATTGCAGCACTGGGGCCAG
ATGGTAAGCCCTCCCGTATCGTAGTTATCTACACGACGGGGAGTCAGGCAACTATGGATGAACGAAATAG
ACAGATCGCTGAGATAGGTGCCTCACTGATTAAGCATTGGTAACTGTCAGACCAAGTTTACTCATATATA
CTTTAGATTGATTTAAAACTTCATTTTTAATTTAAAAGGATCTAGGTGAAGATCCTTTTTGATAATCTCA
TGACCAAAATCCCTTAACGTGAGTTTTCGTTCCACTGAGCGTCAGACCCCGTAGAAAAGATCAAAGGATC
TTCTTGAGATCCTTTTTTTCTGCGCGTAATCTGCTGCTTGCAAACAAAAAAACCACCGCTACCAGCGGTG
GTTTGTTTGCCGGATCAAGAGCTACCAACTCTTTTTCCGAAGGTAACTGGCTTCAGCAGAGCGCAGATAC
CAAATACTGTCCTTCTAGTGTAGCCGTAGTTAGGCCACCACTTCAAGAACTCTGTAGCACCGCCTACATA
CCTCGCTCTGCTAATCCTGTTACCAGTGGCTGCTGCCAGTGGCGATAAGTCGTGTCTTACCGGGTTGGAC
TCAAGACGATAGTTACCGGATAAGGCGCAGCGGTCGGGCTGAACGGGGGGTTCGTGCACACAGCCCAGCT
TGGAGCGAACGACCTACACCGAACTGAGATACCTACAGCGTGAGCTATGAGAAAGCGCCACGCTTCCCGA
AGGGAGAAAGGCGGACAGGTATCCGGTAAGCGGCAGGGTCGGAACAGGAGAGCGCACGAGGGAGCTTCCA
GGGGGAAACGCCTGGTATCTTTATAGTCCTGTCGGGTTTCGCCACCTCTGACTTGAGCGTCGATTTTTGT
GATGCTCGTCAGGGGGGCGGAGCCTATGGAAAAACGCCAGCAACGCGGCCTTTTTACGGTTCCTGGCCTT
TTGCTGGCCTTTTGCTCACATGT
