>Addgene plasmid #55649 | pAAV-hnEF Coff/Fon hChR2(H134R)-EYFP | addgene partial sequence | sequence record 117159 | hChR2-F2 5'-GACGCGAACTTTTGTTCGTT-3'
CCTGAGGATCAATGTTACTGTGCCGGATGGATTGAATCTCGCGGCACGAACGGCGCTCAGACCGCGTCAA
ATGTCCTGCAGTGGCTTGCAGCAGGATTCAGCATTTTGCTGCTGATGTTCTATGCCTACCAAACCTGGAA
ATCTACATGCGGCTGGGAGGAGATCTATGTGTGCGCCATTGAAATGGTTAAGGTGATTCTCGAGTTCTTT
TTTGAGTTTAAGAATCCCTCTATGCTCTACCTTGCCACAGGACACCGGGTGCAGTGGCTGCGCTATGCAG
AGTGGCTGCTCACTTGTCCTGTCATCCTTATCCGCCTGAGCAACCTCACCGGTAAGTGTCGGGGTTGCTA
GCATAACTTCGTATAGTATACCTTATACGAAGTTATTCTTTGCACCATTCTAAAGAATAACAGTGATAAT
TTCTGGGTTAAGGCAAATAACTTCGTATAGGATACTTTATACGAAGTTATGGTACCTGTGCCCCCCCTTT
TTTTTATAAATTGTATTAATGTTATATACATATCTCCTGTATGTGACCCATGTGCTTATGACTCTATTTC
TCATGTGTTTAGGCCTGAGCAACGACTACAGCAGGAGAACCATGGGACTCCTTGTCTCAGACATCGGGAC
TATCGTGTGGGGGGCTACCAGCGCCATGGCAACCGGCTATGTTAAAGTCATCTTCTTTTGTCTTGGATTG
TGCTATGGCGCGAACACATTTTTTCACGCCGCCAAAGCATATATCGAGGGTTATCATACTGTGCCAAA
