>Addgene plasmid #55649 | pAAV-hnEF Coff/Fon hChR2(H134R)-EYFP | addgene partial sequence | sequence record 117161 | EXFP-R 5'-GTCTTGTAGTTGCCGTCGTC-3'
GTGCCTTCGGGCATGGCGGACTTGAAGAAGTCGTGCTGCTTCATGTGGTCGGGGTAGCGGGCGAAGCACT
GCAGGCCGTAGCCGAAGGTGGTCACGAGGGTGGGCCAGGGCACGGGCAGCTGTGGGACGACATGACTTAA
CCAGTTAACCATGTTCTCTGAACATGAGAAGGGCTGGCCACTCTCCAGTCGACATAACTTCGTATAGGAT
ACTTTATACGAAGTTATGCAGAATGGTAGCTGGATTGTAGCTGCTATTAGCAATATGAAACCTCTTAATA
ACTTCGTATAGTATACCTTATACGAAGTTATACTAGTCCTCCTGTACTCACCTTGCCGGTGGTGCAGATG
AACTTCAGGGTCAGCTTGCCGTAGGTGGCATCGCCCTCGCCCTCGCCGGACACGCTGAACTTGTGGCCGT
TTACGTCGCCGTCCAGCTCGACCAGGATGGGCACCACCCCGGTGAACAGCTCCTCGCCCTTGCTCACGGC
GGCCGCTGGCACGGCTCCGGCCTCGGCTTCGTCTTCGACGAGAGTCTCGACCTCGATCTCCGTTCCGCCG
ATGTTCAGTTTGGTGGTTTTGCGGATATCTCCGTGAATCAATATGTGCTCGTGGATCAGGACGCGCAGGT
AGTGTCCCAACAACCCCCAACAATTTTTACTCATCAGATCAATAATCGTGTGACCTACGGTGGAGCCATA
GACGCTCAGGACGCCAAAACCTTCGGGCCCCAAAATGAAGAGAATTGGGAACATACCCCAGCTCACGAAA
AACAGCCATGCCATGCCGGTCACGACCTGGCGGCACCGACCCTTTGGCACAGTATGATAACCCTCGATAT
ATGCTTTGGCGGCGTGAAAAAATGTGTTCGCGCCATAGCACAATCCCA
